Addgene plasmid #156992: pD649-HAsp-NOTCH2(Trunc3)-Fc(DAPA)-AviTag-6xHis
Purpose: Mammalian expression of cell-surface protein partial extracellular domain fused to Fc(DAPA)-Avi-6xHis. Protein is secreted from cells.
Depositing lab: Chris Garcia. Depositing organization: Stanford University. Publication: A Human IgSF Cell-Surface Interactome Reveals a Complex Network of Protein-Protein Interactions. Wojtowicz WM, Vielmetter J, Fernandes RA, Siepe DH, Eastman CL, Chisholm GB, Cox S, Klock H, Anderson PW, Rue SM, Miller JJ, Glaser SM, Bragstad ML, Vance J, Lam AW, Lesley SA, Zinn K, Garcia KC. Cell. 2020 Aug 20;182(4):1027-1043.e17. doi: 10.1016/j.cell.2020.07.025. PubMed 32822567.
Backbone
  Vector backbone: pD649
  Backbone size w/o insert (bp): 6106
  Vector type: Mammalian Expression
Growth in bacteria
  Bacterial resistance: Ampicillin, 100 μg/mL
  Growth temperature: 37°C
  Growth strain: DH5alpha
  Copy number: High Copy
Gene/Insert
  Gene/Insert name: NOTCH2 (alt name: NOTC2)
  Species: H. sapiens (human)
  Insert size (bp): 2538
  Mutation: Fc region of human IgG contains D265A and P329A mutations (DAPA)
  Entrez Gene: NOTCH2 (a.k.a. AGS2, HJCYS, hN2)
  Promoter: CMV/SP6
  Tag / fusion protein: Fc(DAPA)-AviTag-6xHis (C terminal on backbone)
  Cloning method: Restriction Enzyme; 5′ cloning site GCGGCCGC (not destroyed); 3′ cloning site GGCGCGCC (not destroyed)
  Sequencing primers: 5′ ATTTAGGTGACACTATAG; 3′ CACGTACCAGTTGAACTTCACC
Resource information
  A portion of this plasmid was derived from a plasmid made by: synthesis by ThermoFisher
Terms and licenses: Academic/Nonprofit Terms; Industry Terms: Not Available to Industry
Depositor comments: Some plasmids in this collection may have an IS4-like element ISVsa5 family transposase upstream of the CMV promoter.
How to cite: pD649-HAsp-NOTCH2(Trunc3)-Fc(DAPA)-AviTag-6xHis was a gift from Chris Garcia (Addgene plasmid # 156992 ; http://n2t.net/addgene:156992 ; RRID:Addgene_156992)
