[The description below was written by a language model from this plasmid's Addgene catalogue record and pLannotate feature annotations shown in this document.]
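Description:
pD649-HAsp-NOTCH2(Trunc3)-Fc(DAPA)-AviTag-6xHis is a mammalian expression plasmid built on the pD649 backbone for producing a secreted, Fc-fused fragment of the human NOTCH2 extracellular domain. In bacteria it is maintained as a high-copy plasmid through a ColE1/pUC-type origin and selected with ampicillin via a full-length β-lactamase gene. The annotation also shows an SV40 promoter/EM7 promoter cassette driving a puromycin N-acetyltransferase coding region followed by an SV40 polyadenylation signal, which would allow puromycin selection in mammalian cells. Short kanamycin-resistance, lacZα, ble and f1 ori matches are only fragments, most likely backbone remnants rather than functional parts. The depositor notes that some plasmids in this collection may carry an IS4-like transposase upstream of the CMV promoter, but no such element is annotated here.

The expression unit uses the CMV enhancer and immediate-early promoter, followed by a fragment of CMV intron A and an SP6 promoter that can serve for in vitro transcription or as a sequencing primer site. The open reading frame begins with a secretion signal: the plasmid name indicates "HAsp", while the annotation tool matched a fragment of an immunoglobulin heavy-chain signal sequence at this position. The 2,538 bp NOTCH2 "Trunc3" insert, a partial ectodomain, sits between NotI and AscI sites; the tool annotates only part of this span as NOTCH2. It is fused at its C terminus to human IgG1 Fc carrying the D265A and P329A (DAPA) substitutions, which are generally used to reduce Fc effector binding, then an AviTag for site-specific biotinylation and a 6xHis tag for metal-affinity purification, ending at a bGH polyadenylation signal. The plasmid belongs to a collection made for mapping interactions among human cell-surface proteins, in which the dimeric secreted ectodomain serves as a binding reagent.
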