Features (pLannotate 1.2.2; 21 found; start..end, strand, type, name):
    119..143     -  CDS            KanR (fragment): aminoglycoside phosphotransferase; aph(3')-Ia; confers resistance to kanamycin
    254..842     +  rep_origin     ori: high-copy-number ColE1/pMB1/pBR322/pUC origin of replication
   1067..1084    +  terminator     rrnB T2 terminator (fragment): transcription terminator T2 from the E. coli rrnB gene
   1109..1128    -  CDS            lacZα (fragment): LacZα fragment of β-galactosidase; lacZ fragment
   1584..1600    +  protein_bind   lac operator: The lac repressor binds to the lac operator to inhibit transcription in E. coli. This inhibition can be relieved by adding lactose or isopropyl-β-D-thiogalactopyranoside (IPTG). lac repressor encoded by lacI
   1843..2146    +  enhancer       CMV enhancer: human cytomegalovirus immediate early enhancer
   2147..2350    +  promoter       CMV promoter: human cytomegalovirus (CMV) immediate early promoter
   2486..2529    +  intron         CMV intron (fragment): modified intron A from human cytomegalovirus
   2581..2599    +  promoter       SP6 promoter: promoter for bacteriophage SP6 RNA polymerase
   2603..2640    +  CDS            IgH signal sequence (fragment): signal sequence from the mouse immunoglobulin heavy chain variable region
   3541..5286    +  CDS            NOTCH2 (fragment): NOTC2_HUMAN - Experimental evidence at protein level: Swiss-Prot protein existence level 1. Functions as a receptor for membrane-bound ligands Jagged-1 (JAG1), Jagged-2 (JAG2) and Delta-1 (DLL1) to regulate cell-fate determination. Upon ligand activation through the released notch intracellular domain (NICD) it forms a transcriptional activator complex with RBPJ/RBPSUH and activates genes of the enhancer of split locus (PubMed:21378985, PubMed:21378989). Affects the implementation of differentiation, proliferation and apoptotic programs (By similarity). Involved in bone remodeling and homeosta
   5302..5979    +  CDS            IGHG1 (fragment): IGHG1_HUMAN - Experimental evidence at protein level: Swiss-Prot protein existence level 1. Constant region of immunoglobulin heavy chains. Immunoglobulins, also known as antibodies, are membrane-bound or secreted glycoproteins produced by B lymphocytes. In the recognition phase of humoral immunity, the membrane-bound immunoglobulins serve as receptors which, upon binding of a specific antigen, trigger the clonal expansion and differentiation of B lymphocytes into immunoglobulins- secreting plasma cells. Secreted immunoglobulins mediate the effector phase of humoral immunity, which results in
   6194..6305    +  polyA_signal   bGH poly(A) signal: bovine growth hormone polyadenylation signal
   6306..6414    +  rep_origin     f1 ori (fragment): f1 bacteriophage origin of replication; arrow indicates direction of (+) strand synthesis
   6428..6757    +  promoter       SV40 promoter: SV40 enhancer and early promoter
   6805..6852    +  promoter       EM7 promoter: synthetic bacterial promoter&nbsp
   6871..7470    +  CDS            PuroR (fragment): puromycin N-acetyltransferase; pac from Streptomyces; confers resistance to puromycin
   7480..7605    +  CDS            ble (fragment): BLE_KLEPN - Experimental evidence at protein level: Swiss-Prot protein existence level 1. Binding protein with a strong affinity to the bleomycin family of antibiotics. Binds to CL990; an antimitotic-antibiotic compound. From Klebsiella pneumoniae.
   7600..7721    +  polyA_signal   SV40 poly(A) signal: SV40 polyadenylation signal
   7774..8634    -  CDS            AmpR: β-lactamase; bla; confers resistance to ampicillin, carbenicillin, and related antibiotics
   8637..89      -  promoter       AmpR promoter (fragment) (across the origin): bla
>Addgene plasmid #156992 | pD649-HAsp-NOTCH2(Trunc3)-Fc(DAPA)-AviTag-6xHis | depositor full sequence | sequence record 303093 | Full Sequence
TTTCAATATTATTGAAGCATTTATCAGGGTTATTGTCTCATGAGCGGATACATATTTGAATGTATTTAGA
AAAATAAACAAATAGGGGTCAGTGTTACAACCAATTAACCAATTCTGAACATTATCGCGAGCCCATTTAT
ACCTGAATATGGCTCATAACACCCCTTGCTCATGACCAAAATCCCTTAACGTGAGTTACGCGCGCGTCGT
TCCACTGAGCGTCAGACCCCGTAGAAAAGATCAAAGGATCTTCTTGAGATCCTTTTTTTCTGCGCGTAAT
CTGCTGCTTGCAAACAAAAAAACCACCGCTACCAGCGGTGGTTTGTTTGCCGGATCAAGAGCTACCAACT
CTTTTTCCGAAGGTAACTGGCTTCAGCAGAGCGCAGATACCAAATACTGTTCTTCTAGTGTAGCCGTAGT
TAGCCCACCACTTCAAGAACTCTGTAGCACCGCCTACATACCTCGCTCTGCTAATCCTGTTACCAGTGGC
TGCTGCCAGTGGCGATAAGTCGTGTCTTACCGGGTTGGACTCAAGACGATAGTTACCGGATAAGGCGCAG
CGGTCGGGCTGAACGGGGGGTTCGTGCACACAGCCCAGCTTGGAGCGAACGACCTACACCGAACTGAGAT
ACCTACAGCGTGAGCTATGAGAAAGCGCCACGCTTCCCGAAGGGAGAAAGGCGGACAGGTATCCGGTAAG
CGGCAGGGTCGGAACAGGAGAGCGCACGAGGGAGCTTCCAGGGGGAAACGCCTGGTATCTTTATAGTCCT
GTCGGGTTTCGCCACCTCTGACTTGAGCGTCGATTTTTGTGATGCTCGTCAGGGGGGCGGAGCCTATGGA
AAAACGCCAGCAACGCGGCCTTTTTACGGTTCCTGGCCTTTTGCTGGCCTTTTGCTCACATGTTCTTTCC
TGCGTTATCCCCTGATTCTGTGGATAACCGTATTACCGCCTTTGAGTGAGCTGATACCGCTCGCCGCAGC
CGAACGACCGAGCGCAGCGAGTCAGTGAGCGAGGAAGCGGAAGGCGAGAGTAGGGAACTGCCAGGCATCA
AACTAAGCAGAAGGCCCCTGACGGATGGCCTTTTTGCGTTTCTACAAACTCTTTCTGTGTTGTAAAACGA
CGGCCAGTCTTAAGCTCGGGCCCCCTGGGCGGTTCTGATAACGAGTAATCGTTAATCCGCAAATAACGTA
AAAACCCGCTTCGGCGGGTTTTTTTATGGGGGGAGTTTAGGGAAAGAGCATTTGTCAGAATATTTAAGGG
CGCCTGTCACTTTGCTTGATATATGAGAATTATTTAACCTTATAAATGAGAAAAAAGCAACGCACTTTAA
ATAAGATACGTTGCTTTTTCGATTGATGAACACCTATAATTAAACTATTCATCTATTATTTATGATTTTT
TGTATATACAATATTTCTAGTTTGTTAAAGAGAATTAAGAAAATAAATCTCGAAAATAATAAAGGGAAAA
TCAGTTTTTGATATCAAAATTATACATGTCAACGATAATACAAAATATAATACAAACTATAAGATGTTAT
CAGTATTTATTATCATTTAGAATAAATTTTGTGTCGCCCTTAATTGTGAGCGGATAACAATTACGAGCTT
CATGCACAGTGGCGTTGACTCAATATTGGCCATTAGCCATATTATTCATTGGTTATATAGCATAAATCAA
TATTGGCTATTGGCCATTGCATACGTTGTATCTATATCATAATATGTACATTTATATTGGCTCATGTCCA
ATATGACCGCCATGTTGGCATTGATTATTGACTAGTTATTAATAGTAATCAATTACGGGGTCATTAGTTC
ATAGCCCATATATGGAGTTCCGCGTTACATAACTTACGGTAAATGGCCCGCCTGGCTGACCGCCCAACGA
CCCCCGCCCATTGACGTCAATAATGACGTATGTTCCCATAGTAACGCCAATAGGGACTTTCCATTGACGT
CAATGGGTGGAGTATTTACGGTAAACTGCCCACTTGGCAGTACATCAAGTGTATCATATGCCAAGTACGC
CCCCTATTGACGTCAATGACGGTAAATGGCCCGCCTGGCATTATGCCCAGTACATGACCTTATGGGACTT
TCCTACTTGGCAGTACATCTACGTATTAGTCATCGCTATTACCATGGTGATGCGGTTTTGGCAGTACATC
AATGGGCGTGGATAGCGGTTTGACTCACGGGGATTTCCAAGTCTCCACCCCATTGACGTCAATGGGAGTT
TGTTTTGGCACCAAAATCAACGGGACTTTCCAAAATGTCGTAACAACTCCGCCCCATTGACGCAAATGGG
CGGTAGGCGTGTACGGTGGGAGGTCTATATAAGCAGAGCTCGTTTAGTGAACCGTCAGATCGCCTGGAGA
CGCCATCCACGCTGTTTTGACCTCCATAGAAGACACCGGGACCGATCCAGCCTCCGCGGCCGGGAACGGT
GCATTGGAACGCGGATTCCCCGTGCCAAGAGTGACGTAAGTACCGCCTATAGAGTCTATAGGCCCACCCC
CTTGGCTTCGTTAGAACGCGGCTACAATTAATACATAACCTTATGTATCATACACATACGATTTAGGTGA
CACTATAGAATAACATCCACTTTGCCTTTCTCTCCACAGGTGTCCACTCCCAGGTCCAACTGCACCTCGG
TTCTATCGAAAACGCGCCTGCTAGCGCCACCATGAAGACCATCATTGCCCTGAGCTACATCTTCTGCCTG
GTGTTCGCTGCGGCCGCCACAGTTCTTGCTCCATGCAGCCCTAATCCTTGCGAGAATGCCGCCGTGTGCA
AAGAGAGCCCCAACTTCGAGAGCTACACCTGTCTGTGTGCCCCTGGCTGGCAGGGCCAGAGATGTACCAT
CGACATCGACGAGTGCATCAGCAAGCCCTGCATGAACCACGGCCTGTGCCACAATACCCAGGGCAGCTAC
ATGTGCGAGTGCCCTCCAGGCTTTAGCGGCATGGACTGCGAAGAGGACATCGATGACTGCCTGGCCAATC
CATGCCAGAATGGCGGCAGCTGTATGGACGGCGTGAACACCTTTAGCTGCCTGTGCCTGCCTGGCTTCAC
CGGCGATAAGTGCCAGACCGACATGAACGAGTGCCTGAGCGAGCCTTGCAAGAACGGCGGCACATGCAGC
GACTACGTGAACAGCTACACATGCAAGTGCCAGGCCGGCTTCGATGGCGTGCACTGCGAGAACAACATCA
ATGAGTGCACCGAGTCCAGCTGCTTCAACGGCGGAACCTGTGTGGACGGCATCAATAGCTTCTCTTGTCT
GTGCCCCGTGGGCTTTACCGGCAGCTTTTGTCTGCACGAGATCAACGAGTGCAGCTCTCACCCCTGCCTG
AACGAGGGCACATGTGTGGATGGCCTGGGCACCTACAGATGCTCTTGTCCTCTGGGCTACACCGGCAAGA
ATTGTCAGACCCTGGTCAACCTGTGCAGCAGATCCCCATGCAAGAACAAGGGAACCTGCGTGCAGAAGAA
AGCCGAGAGCCAGTGCCTGTGTCCTTCTGGATGGGCTGGCGCCTACTGTGATGTGCCCAATGTGTCCTGT
GATATCGCCGCCAGTAGACGGGGAGTGCTGGTGGAACATCTGTGTCAGCACAGCGGCGTGTGCATCAACG
CCGGCAATACCCACTACTGCCAGTGTCCACTGGGATACACAGGCTCCTACTGCGAGGAACAGCTGGACGA
GTGTGCCAGCAATCCTTGTCAGCACGGCGCCACCTGTAGCGATTTCATCGGCGGCTATAGATGCGAGTGC
GTGCCAGGATATCAGGGCGTGAACTGTGAATACGAGGTGGACGAATGCCAGAACCAGCCTTGTCAAAATG
GCGGGACCTGCATCGACCTCGTGAACCACTTCAAGTGCAGCTGCCCTCCTGGCACAAGAGGCCTGCTGTG
CGAGGAAAACATTGACGACTGCGCCAGAGGACCCCACTGTCTGAATGGTGGCCAGTGCATGGATCGGATC
GGAGGCTACAGCTGCAGATGTCTGCCTGGATTTGCCGGCGAGAGATGCGAGGGCGACATCAACGAATGTC
TGTCTAACCCCTGCAGCAGCGAGGGCAGCCTGGATTGCATCCAGCTGACCAACGACTACCTGTGCGTGTG
CAGAAGCGCCTTCACTGGCAGACACTGCGAAACCTTCGTGGACGTGTGCCCTCAGATGCCCTGTCTCAAT
GGCGGAACATGCGCCGTGGCCAGCAATATGCCTGACGGCTTCATCTGCCGGTGTCCTCCAGGATTTTCAG
GCGCCAGATGCCAGAGCAGCTGCGGCCAAGTGAAGTGCAGAAAGGGCGAGCAGTGCGTGCACACAGCCAG
CGGACCTAGATGCTTCTGCCCATCTCCTAGAGACTGCGAGAGCGGCTGTGCTTCTAGCCCTTGCCAACAC
GGCGGAAGCTGCCATCCTCAGAGACAGCCACCTTACTACAGCTGTCAGTGCGCCCCACCTTTCAGCGGAA
GCAGATGCGAGCTGTACACAGCCCCTCCAAGCACACCTCCTGCCACATGTCTGAGCCAGTACTGCGCCGA
CAAGGCTAGAGATGGCGTGTGTGACGAGGCCTGCAATAGCCATGCCTGTCAGTGGGATGGCGGCGACTGT
AGCCTGACCATGGAAAACCCTTGGGCCAACTGCAGCTCCCCTCTGCCTTGCTGGGACTACATCAACAACC
AGTGCGACGAGCTGTGCAACACCGTGGAATGCCTGTTCGACAATTTCGAGTGCCAGGGCAACTCCAAGAC
CTGCAAATACGACAAGTACTGTGCCGATCACTTCAAGGACAACCACTGCGATCAGGGCTGCAACAGCGAA
GAGTGTGGCTGGGACGGACTGGATTGTGCTGCCGACCAGCCAGAGAATCTGGCCGAGGGAACACTGGTCA
TCGTGGTGCTGATGCCACCTGAACAGCTGCTCCAGGACGCCAGAAGCTTTCTGAGAGCCCTGGGCACACT
GCTGCATACCAACCTGCGGATCAAGAGGGATAGCCAGGGCGAGCTGATGGTGTACCCCTACTACGGCGAA
AAGTCCGCCGCCATGAAGAAACAGAGAATGACCAGGCGCAGCCTGCCAGGCGAGCAAGAGCAAGAAGTGG
CCGGCTCTAAGGTGTTCCTGGAAATCGACAACCGGCAGTGTGTGCAGGACAGCGACCACTGCTTCAAGAA
CACCGATGCTGCCGCTGCTCTGCTGGCCTCTCATGCCATTCAGGGAACCCTGAGCTACCCTCTGGTGTCC
GTGGTGTCTGAGTCTCTGACCCCTGAGAGAACCCAAGGCGCGCCGGGCGGCGACAAGACCCACACCTGCC
CCCCCTGCCCAGCTCCAGAACTGCTGGGAGGGCCTTCCGTGTTCCTGTTCCCCCCCAAGCCCAAGGACAC
CCTGATGATCAGCAGGACCCCCGAGGTGACCTGCGTGGTGGTGGCCGTGTCCCACGAGGACCCAGAGGTG
AAGTTCAACTGGTACGTGGACGGCGTGGAGGTGCACAACGCCAAGACCAAGCCCAGAGAGGAGCAGTACA
ACAGCACCTACAGGGTGGTGTCCGTGCTGACCGTGCTGCACCAGGACTGGCTGAACGGCAAAGAATACAA
GTGCAAAGTCTCCAACAAGGCCCTGGCTGCCCCAATCGAAAAGACAATCAGCAAGGCCAAGGGCCAGCCA
CGGGAGCCCCAGGTGTACACCCTGCCCCCCAGCCGGGAGGAGATGACCAAGAACCAGGTGTCCCTGACCT
GTCTGGTGAAGGGCTTCTACCCCAGCGATATCGCCGTGGAGTGGGAGAGCAACGGCCAGCCCGAGAACAA
CTACAAGACCACCCCCCCAGTGCTGGACAGCGACGGCAGCTTCTTCCTGTACAGCAAGCTGACCGTGGAC
AAGTCCAGGTGGCAGCAGGGCAACGTGTTCAGCTGCAGCGTGATGCACGAGGCCCTGCACAACCACTACA
CCCAGAAGTCCCTGAGCCTGAGCCCCGGCGGCAGCGGTCTTAATGATATTTTCGAGGCTCAGAAGATTGA
GTGGCATGAACACCACCACCATCACCACTAAGGCCGGCCTGTAGTCACTGGCACAACGCGTTACCCGGTA
AGCCAATCGGGTATACACGGTCGTCATACTGCAGACAGGGTTCTTCTACTTTGCAAGATAGTCTTGAGTA
GTAAAATAAATAGATAGAGAAAATCAGCCTCGACTGTGCCTTCTAGTTGCCAGCCATCTGTTGTTTGCCC
CTCCCCCGTGCCTTCCTTGACCCTGGAAGGTGCCACTCCCACTGTCCTTTCCTAATAAAATGAGGAAATT
GCATCACAACACTCAACCCTATCTCGGTCTATTCTTTTGATTTATAAGGGATTTTGCCGATTTCGGCCTA
TTGGTTAAAAAATGAGCTGATTTAACAAAAATTTAACGCGAATTAATTCTGTGGAATGTGTGTCAGTTAG
GGTGTGGAAAGTCCCCAGGCTCCCCAGCAGGCAGAAGTATGCAAAGCATGCATCTCAATTAGTCAGCAAC
CAGGTGTGGAAAGTCCCCAGGCTCCCCAGCAGGCAGAAGTATGCAAAGCATGCATCTCAATTAGTCAGCA
ACCATAGTCCCGCCCCTAACTCCGCCCATCCCGCCCCTAACTCCGCCCAGTTCCGCCCATTCTCCGCCCC
ATGGCTGACTAATTTTTTTTATTTATGCAGAGGCCGAGGCCGCCTCTGCCTCTGAGCTATTCCAGAAGTA
GTGAGGAGGCTTTTTTGGAGGCCTAGGCTTTTGCAAAAAGCTCCCGGGAGCTTGTATATCCATTTTCGGA
TCTGATCAGCACGTGTTGACAATTAATCATCGGCATAGTATATCGGCATAGTATAATACGACAAGGTGAG
GAACTAAACCATGACCGAGTACAAGCCCACGGTGCGCCTCGCCACCCGCGACGACGTCCCCAGGGCCGTA
CGCACCCTCGCCGCCGCGTTCGCCGACTACCCCGCCACGCGCCACACCGTCGATCCGGACCGCCACATCG
AGCGGGTCACCGAGCTGCAAGAACTCTTCCTCACGCGCGTCGGGCTCGACATCGGCAAGGTGTGGGTCGC
GGACGACGGCGCCGCGGTGGCGGTCTGGACCACGCCGGAGAGCGTCGAAGCGGGGGCGGTGTTCGCCGAG
ATCGGCCCGCGCATGGCCGAGTTGAGCGGTTCCCGGCTGGCCGCGCAGCAACAGATGGAAGGCCTCCTGG
CGCCGCACCGGCCCAAGGAGCCCGCGTGGTTCCTGGCCACCGTCGGCGTCTCGCCCGACCACCAGGGCAA
GGGTCTGGGCAGCGCCGTCGTGCTCCCCGGAGTGGAGGCGGCCGAGCGCGCCGGGGTGCCCGCCTTCCTG
GAGACATCCGCGCCCCGCAACCTCCCCTTCTACGAGCGGCTCGGCTTCACCGTCACCGCCGACGTCGAGG
TGCCCGAAGGACCGCGCACCTGGTGCATGACCCGCAAGCCCGGTGCCTGACACGTGCTACGAGATTTCGA
TTCCACCGCCGCCTTCTATGAAAGGTTGGGCTTCGGAATCGTTTTCCGGGACGCCGGCTGGATGATCCTC
CAGCGCGGGGATCTCATGCTGGAGTTCTTCGCCCACCCCAACTTGTTTATTGCAGCTTATAATGGTTACA
AATAAAGCAATAGCATCACAAATTTCACAAATAAAGCATTTTTTTCACTGCATTCTAGTTGTGGTTTGTC
CAAACTCATCAATGTATCTTATCATGTCTGTATACCGTCGACCTCTAGCTAGAGCTTGGCGTAATCATGG
TCATTACCAATGCTTAATCAGTGAGGCACCTATCTCAGCGATCTGTCTATTTCGTTCATCCATAGTTGCC
TGACTCCCCGTCGTGTAGATAACTACGATACGGGAGGGCTTACCATCTGGCCCCAGCGCTGCGATGATAC
CGCGAGAACCACGCTCACCGGCTCCGGATTTATCAGCAATAAACCAGCCAGCCGGAAGGGCCGAGCGCAG
AAGTGGTCCTGCAACTTTATCCGCCTCCATCCAGTCTATTAATTGTTGCCGGGAAGCTAGAGTAAGTAGT
TCGCCAGTTAATAGTTTGCGCAACGTTGTTGCCATCGCTACAGGCATCGTGGTGTCACGCTCGTCGTTTG
GTATGGCTTCATTCAGCTCCGGTTCCCAACGATCAAGGCGAGTTACATGATCCCCCATGTTGTGCAAAAA
AGCGGTTAGCTCCTTCGGTCCTCCGATCGTTGTCAGAAGTAAGTTGGCCGCAGTGTTATCACTCATGGTT
ATGGCAGCACTGCATAATTCTCTTACTGTCATGCCATCCGTAAGATGCTTTTCTGTGACTGGTGAGTACT
CAACCAAGTCATTCTGAGAATAGTGTATGCGGCGACCGAGTTGCTCTTGCCCGGCGTCAATACGGGATAA
TACCGCGCCACATAGCAGAACTTTAAAAGTGCTCATCATTGGAAAACGTTCTTCGGGGCGAAAACTCTCA
AGGATCTTACCGCTGTTGAGATCCAGTTCGATGTAACCCACTCGTGCACCCAACTGATCTTCAGCATCTT
TTACTTTCACCAGCGTTTCTGGGTGAGCAAAAACAGGAAGGCAAAATGCCGCAAAAAAGGGAATAAGGGC
GACACGGAAATGTTGAATACTCATATTCTTCCTT
