>Addgene plasmid #156992 | pD649-HAsp-NOTCH2(Trunc3)-Fc(DAPA)-AviTag-6xHis | depositor partial sequence | sequence record 303094 | insert (extracellular domain truncation)
ACAGTTCTTGCTCCATGCAGCCCTAATCCTTGCGAGAATGCCGCCGTGTGCAAAGAGAGCCCCAACTTCG
AGAGCTACACCTGTCTGTGTGCCCCTGGCTGGCAGGGCCAGAGATGTACCATCGACATCGACGAGTGCAT
CAGCAAGCCCTGCATGAACCACGGCCTGTGCCACAATACCCAGGGCAGCTACATGTGCGAGTGCCCTCCA
GGCTTTAGCGGCATGGACTGCGAAGAGGACATCGATGACTGCCTGGCCAATCCATGCCAGAATGGCGGCA
GCTGTATGGACGGCGTGAACACCTTTAGCTGCCTGTGCCTGCCTGGCTTCACCGGCGATAAGTGCCAGAC
CGACATGAACGAGTGCCTGAGCGAGCCTTGCAAGAACGGCGGCACATGCAGCGACTACGTGAACAGCTAC
ACATGCAAGTGCCAGGCCGGCTTCGATGGCGTGCACTGCGAGAACAACATCAATGAGTGCACCGAGTCCA
GCTGCTTCAACGGCGGAACCTGTGTGGACGGCATCAATAGCTTCTCTTGTCTGTGCCCCGTGGGCTTTAC
CGGCAGCTTTTGTCTGCACGAGATCAACGAGTGCAGCTCTCACCCCTGCCTGAACGAGGGCACATGTGTG
GATGGCCTGGGCACCTACAGATGCTCTTGTCCTCTGGGCTACACCGGCAAGAATTGTCAGACCCTGGTCA
ACCTGTGCAGCAGATCCCCATGCAAGAACAAGGGAACCTGCGTGCAGAAGAAAGCCGAGAGCCAGTGCCT
GTGTCCTTCTGGATGGGCTGGCGCCTACTGTGATGTGCCCAATGTGTCCTGTGATATCGCCGCCAGTAGA
CGGGGAGTGCTGGTGGAACATCTGTGTCAGCACAGCGGCGTGTGCATCAACGCCGGCAATACCCACTACT
GCCAGTGTCCACTGGGATACACAGGCTCCTACTGCGAGGAACAGCTGGACGAGTGTGCCAGCAATCCTTG
TCAGCACGGCGCCACCTGTAGCGATTTCATCGGCGGCTATAGATGCGAGTGCGTGCCAGGATATCAGGGC
GTGAACTGTGAATACGAGGTGGACGAATGCCAGAACCAGCCTTGTCAAAATGGCGGGACCTGCATCGACC
TCGTGAACCACTTCAAGTGCAGCTGCCCTCCTGGCACAAGAGGCCTGCTGTGCGAGGAAAACATTGACGA
CTGCGCCAGAGGACCCCACTGTCTGAATGGTGGCCAGTGCATGGATCGGATCGGAGGCTACAGCTGCAGA
TGTCTGCCTGGATTTGCCGGCGAGAGATGCGAGGGCGACATCAACGAATGTCTGTCTAACCCCTGCAGCA
GCGAGGGCAGCCTGGATTGCATCCAGCTGACCAACGACTACCTGTGCGTGTGCAGAAGCGCCTTCACTGG
CAGACACTGCGAAACCTTCGTGGACGTGTGCCCTCAGATGCCCTGTCTCAATGGCGGAACATGCGCCGTG
GCCAGCAATATGCCTGACGGCTTCATCTGCCGGTGTCCTCCAGGATTTTCAGGCGCCAGATGCCAGAGCA
GCTGCGGCCAAGTGAAGTGCAGAAAGGGCGAGCAGTGCGTGCACACAGCCAGCGGACCTAGATGCTTCTG
CCCATCTCCTAGAGACTGCGAGAGCGGCTGTGCTTCTAGCCCTTGCCAACACGGCGGAAGCTGCCATCCT
CAGAGACAGCCACCTTACTACAGCTGTCAGTGCGCCCCACCTTTCAGCGGAAGCAGATGCGAGCTGTACA
CAGCCCCTCCAAGCACACCTCCTGCCACATGTCTGAGCCAGTACTGCGCCGACAAGGCTAGAGATGGCGT
GTGTGACGAGGCCTGCAATAGCCATGCCTGTCAGTGGGATGGCGGCGACTGTAGCCTGACCATGGAAAAC
CCTTGGGCCAACTGCAGCTCCCCTCTGCCTTGCTGGGACTACATCAACAACCAGTGCGACGAGCTGTGCA
ACACCGTGGAATGCCTGTTCGACAATTTCGAGTGCCAGGGCAACTCCAAGACCTGCAAATACGACAAGTA
CTGTGCCGATCACTTCAAGGACAACCACTGCGATCAGGGCTGCAACAGCGAAGAGTGTGGCTGGGACGGA
CTGGATTGTGCTGCCGACCAGCCAGAGAATCTGGCCGAGGGAACACTGGTCATCGTGGTGCTGATGCCAC
CTGAACAGCTGCTCCAGGACGCCAGAAGCTTTCTGAGAGCCCTGGGCACACTGCTGCATACCAACCTGCG
GATCAAGAGGGATAGCCAGGGCGAGCTGATGGTGTACCCCTACTACGGCGAAAAGTCCGCCGCCATGAAG
AAACAGAGAATGACCAGGCGCAGCCTGCCAGGCGAGCAAGAGCAAGAAGTGGCCGGCTCTAAGGTGTTCC
TGGAAATCGACAACCGGCAGTGTGTGCAGGACAGCGACCACTGCTTCAAGAACACCGATGCTGCCGCTGC
TCTGCTGGCCTCTCATGCCATTCAGGGAACCCTGAGCTACCCTCTGGTGTCCGTGGTGTCTGAGTCTCTG
ACCCCTGAGAGAACCCAA
